Addgene plasmid #69999: pRR-S2
Purpose: Mammalian expression of cytochrome p450 CYP2B6 variant
Depositing lab: Kathrin Klein. Depositing organization: Robert Bosch Gesellschaft für Medizinische Forschung mbH - Dr. Margarete Fischer-Bosch Institut für Klinische Pharmakologie. Publication: Novel CYP2B6 enzyme variants in a Rwandese population: functional characterization and assessment of in silico prediction tools. Radloff R, Gras A, Zanger UM, Masquelier C, Arumugam K, Karasi JC, Arendt V, Seguin-Devaux C, Klein K. Hum Mutat. 2013 May;34(5):725-34. doi: 10.1002/humu.22295. Epub 2013 Mar 11. PubMed 23418033.
Backbone
  Vector backbone: pcDNA3
  Backbone manufacturer: Invitrogen
  Backbone size w/o insert (bp): 5400
  Vector type: Mammalian Expression
  Selectable markers: Neomycin (select with G418)
Growth in bacteria
  Bacterial resistance: Ampicillin, 100 μg/mL
  Growth temperature: 37°C
  Growth strain: DH5alpha
  Copy number: High Copy
Gene/Insert
  Gene/Insert name: CYP2B6 (alt names: 2B6.114T; cytochrome P450, family 2, subfamily B, polypeptide 6)
  Species: H. sapiens (human)
  Insert size (bp): 1500
  Mutation: T441C (I114T)
  Entrez Gene: CYP2B6 (a.k.a. CPB6, CYP2B, CYP2B7, CYP2B7P, CYPIIB6, EFVM, IIB1, P450)
  Promoter: CMV
  Cloning method: Restriction Enzyme; 5′ cloning site BamHI (not destroyed); 3′ cloning site XbaI (not destroyed)
  Sequencing primers: 5′ CMV-F; 3′ BGH-rev
Terms and licenses: Academic/Nonprofit Terms; Industry Terms: Not Available to Industry
How to cite: pRR-S2 was a gift from Kathrin Klein (Addgene plasmid # 69999 ; http://n2t.net/addgene:69999 ; RRID:Addgene_69999)
