[The description below was written by a language model from this plasmid's Addgene catalogue record and pLannotate feature annotations shown in this document.]
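Description:
pRR-S2 is a mammalian expression plasmid built on the pcDNA3 backbone that carries a variant of human cytochrome P450 2B6 (CYP2B6). The roughly 1.5 kb coding sequence was inserted between BamHI and XbaI sites, both retained, and bears the nucleotide change recorded as T441C, giving the amino-acid substitution I114T. In the 6.85 kb assembled sequence the CYP2B6 open reading frame lies downstream of the human cytomegalovirus immediate-early enhancer and promoter and is followed by the bovine growth hormone polyadenylation signal, an arrangement that gives strong constitutive transcription in transfected mammalian cells. T7 and SP6 phage promoters flank the insert in opposing orientations, as is standard for this backbone, and can serve for in vitro transcription or as sequencing landmarks. No epitope tag or reporter is annotated or recorded, so the enzyme appears to be expressed in untagged form.

Propagation in E. coli relies on a high-copy ColE1/pUC-type origin and the β-lactamase gene for ampicillin selection. An f1 origin is also present, allowing single-stranded DNA production. For mammalian selection, an SV40 enhancer/early promoter drives the neomycin phosphotransferase gene, terminated by the SV40 poly(A) signal, so stable transfectants can be selected with G418. Several short annotated fragments (HIV-1 LTR, ble, lacI, bom, a partial SV40 promoter) are probably backbone remnants or automated-annotation matches rather than functional parts.

The associated publication concerns newly identified CYP2B6 variants from a Rwandese population. This fits use of the plasmid to express the I114T protein in cultured cells, so that its expression level and catalytic function can be compared with those of reference CYP2B6.
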