Features (pLannotate 1.2.2; 21 found; start..end, strand, type, name):
     36..80      -  misc_feature   bom (fragment): basis of mobility region from pBR322
    235..614     +  enhancer       CMV enhancer: human cytomegalovirus immediate early enhancer
    615..818     +  promoter       CMV promoter: human cytomegalovirus (CMV) immediate early promoter
    814..847     +  LTR            5' LTR (truncated) (fragment): truncated 5' long terminal repeat (LTR) from HIV-1
    863..881     +  promoter       T7 promoter: promoter for bacteriophage T7 RNA polymerase
    913..2385    +  CDS            CYP2B6: CP2B6_HUMAN - Experimental evidence at protein level: Swiss-Prot protein existence level 1. Allele 2B6*9: Has low affinity for anandamide and can only produce 11,12 EpETrE-EAs. From Homo sapiens (Human).
   2405..2423    -  promoter       SP6 promoter: promoter for bacteriophage SP6 RNA polymerase
   2449..2673    +  polyA_signal   bGH poly(A) signal: bovine growth hormone polyadenylation signal
   2677..2698    +  promoter       SV40 promoter (fragment): SV40 enhancer and early promoter
   2719..3147    +  rep_origin     f1 ori (sequence partly withheld): f1 bacteriophage origin of replication; arrow indicates direction of (+) strand synthesis
   3161..3491    +  promoter       SV40 promoter: SV40 enhancer and early promoter
   3558..4349    +  CDS            neo: KKA2_KLEPN - Also known as kan, nptII. Experimental evidence at protein level: Swiss-Prot protein existence level 1. Resistance to kanamycin, neomycin, paromomycin, ribostamycin, butirosin and gentamicin B. From Klebsiella pneumoniae.
   4373..4531    +  CDS            ble (fragment): BLE_KLEPN - Experimental evidence at protein level: Swiss-Prot protein existence level 1. Binding protein with a strong affinity to the bleomycin family of antibiotics. Binds to CL990; an antimitotic-antibiotic compound. From Klebsiella pneumoniae.
   4526..4647    +  polyA_signal   SV40 poly(A) signal: SV40 polyadenylation signal
   4720..4736    -  protein_bind   lac operator: The lac repressor binds to the lac operator to inhibit transcription in E. coli. This inhibition can be relieved by adding lactose or isopropyl-β-D-thiogalactopyranoside (IPTG). lac repressor encoded by lacI
   4744..4774    -  promoter       lac promoter: promoter for the E. coli lac operon
   4789..4810    -  protein_bind   CAP binding site: CAP binding activates transcription in the presence of cAMP. E. coli catabolite activator protein
   4823..4915    -  CDS            lacI (fragment): lac repressor; lacI; The lac repressor binds to the lac operator to inhibit transcription in E. coli. This inhibition can be relieved by adding lactose or isopropyl-β-D-thiogalactopyranoside (IPTG).
   5098..5686    -  rep_origin     ori: high-copy-number ColE1/pMB1/pBR322/pUC origin of replication
   5857..6717    -  CDS            AmpR: β-lactamase; bla; confers resistance to ampicillin, carbenicillin, and related antibiotics
   6718..6822    -  promoter       AmpR promoter: bla
>Addgene plasmid #69999 | pRR-S2 | addgene full sequence | sequence record 126651 | Addgene assembled full plasmid sequence
GACGGATCGGGAGATCTCCCGATCCCCTATGGTCGACTCTCAGTACAATCTGCTCTGATGCCGCATAGTT
AAGCCAGTATCTGCTCCCTGCTTGTGTGTTGGAGGTCGCTGAGTAGTGCGCGAGCAAAATTTAAGCTACA
ACAAGGCAAGGCTTGACCGACAATTGCATGAAGAATCTGCTTAGGGTTAGGCGTTTTGCGCTGCTTCGCG
ATGTACGGGCCAGATATACGCGTTGACATTGATTATTGACTAGTTATTAATAGTAATCAATTACGGGGTC
ATTAGTTCATAGCCCATATATGGAGTTCCGCGTTACATAACTTACGGTAAATGGCCCGCCTGGCTGACCG
CCCAACGACCCCCGCCCATTGACGTCAATAATGACGTATGTTCCCATAGTAACGCCAATAGGGACTTTCC
ATTGACGTCAATGGGTGGACTATTTACGGTAAACTGCCCACTTGGCAGTACATCAAGTGTATCATATGCC
AAGTACGCCCCCTATTGACGTCAATGACGGTAAATGGCCCGCCTGGCATTATGCCCAGTACATGACCTTA
TGGGACTTTCCTACTTGGCAGTACATCTACGTATTAGTCATCGCTATTACCATGGTGATGCGGTTTTGGC
AGTACATCAATGGGCGTGGATAGCGGTTTGACTCACGGGGATTTCCAAGTCTCCACCCCATTGACGTCAA
TGGGAGTTTGTTTTGGCACCAAAATCAACGGGACTTTCCAAAATGTCGTAACAACTCCGCCCCATTGACG
CAAATGGGCGGTAGGCGTGTACGGTGGGAGGTCTATATAAGCAGAGCTCTCTGGCTAACTAGAGAACCCA
CTGCTTACTGGCTTATCGAAATTAATACGACTCACTATAGGGAGACCCAAGCTTGGTACCGAGCTCGGAT
CCATGGAACTCAGCGTCCTCCTCTTCCTTGCACTCCTCACAGGACTCTTGCTACTCCTGGTTCAGCGCCA
CCCTAACACCCATGACCGCCTCCCACCAGGGCCCCGCCCTCTGCCCCTTTTGGGAAACCTTCTGCAGATG
GATAGAAGAGGCCTACTCAAATCCTTTCTGAGGTTCCGAGAGAAATATGGGGACGTCTTCACGGTACACC
TGGGACCGAGGCCCGTGGTCATGCTGTGTGGAGTAGAGGCCATACGGGAGGCCCTTGTGGACAAGGCTGA
GGCCTTCTCTGGCCGGGGAAAAATCGCCATGGTCGACCCATTCTTCCGGGGATATGGTGTGACCTTTGCC
AATGGAAACCGCTGGAAGGTGCTTCGGCGATTCTCTGTGACCACTATGAGGGACTTCGGGATGGGAAAGC
GGAGTGTGGAGGAGCGGATTCAGGAGGAGGCTCAGTGTCTGATAGAGGAGCTTCGGAAATCCAAGGGGGC
CCTCATGGACCCCACCTTCCTCTTCCAGTCCATTACCGCCAACATCATCTGCTCCATCGTCTTTGGAAAA
CGATTCCACTACCAAGATCAAGAGTTCCTGAAGATGCTGAACTTGTTCTACCAGACTTTTTCACTCATCA
GCTCTGTATTCGGCCAGCTGTTTGAGCTCTTCTCTGGCTTCTTGAAATACTTTCCTGGGGCACACAGGCA
AGTTTACAAAAACCTGCAGGAAATCAATGCTTACATTGGCCACAGTGTGGAGAAGCACCGTGAAACCCTG
GACCCCAGCGCCCCCAAGGACCTCATCGACACCTACCTGCTCCACATGGAAAAAGAGAAATCCAACGCAC
ACAGTGAATTCAGCCACCAGAACCTCAACCTCAACACGCTCTCGCTCTTCTTTGCTGGCACTGAGACCAC
CAGCACCACTCTCCGCTACGGCTTCCTGCTCATGCTCAAATACCCTCATGTTGCAGAGAGAGTCTACAGG
GAGATTGAACAGGTGATTGGCCCACATCGCCCTCCAGAGCTTCATGACCGAGCCAAAATGCCATACACAG
AGGCAGTCATCTATGAGATTCAGAGATTTTCCGACCTTCTCCCCATGGGTGTGCCCCACATTGTCACCCA
ACACACCAGCTTCCGAGGGTACATCATCCCCAAGGACACAGAAGTATTTCTCATCCTGAGCACTGCTCTC
CATGACCCACACTACTTTGAAAAACCAGACGCCTTCAATCCTGACCACTTTCTGGATGCCAATGGGGCAC
TGAAAAAGACTGAAGCTTTTATCCCCTTCTCCTTAGGGAAGCGGATTTGTCTTGGTGAAGGCATCGCCCG
TGCGGAATTGTTCCTCTTCTTCACCACCATCCTCCAGAACTTCTCCATGGCCAGCCCCGTGGCCCCAGAA
GACATCGATCTGACACCCCAGGAGTGTGGTGTGGGCAAAATACCCCCAACATACCAGATCCGCTTCCTGC
CCCGCTGAGTCTAGAGGGCCCTATTCTATAGTGTCACCTAAATGCTAGAGCTCGCTGATCAGCCTCGACT
GTGCCTTCTAGTTGCCAGCCATCTGTTGTTTGCCCCTCCCCCGTGCCTTCCTTGACCCTGGAAGGTGCCA
CTCCCACTGTCCTTTCCTAATAAAATGAGGAAATTGCATCGCATTGTCTGAGTAGGTGTCATTCTATTCT
GGGGGGTGGGGTGGGGCAGGACAGCAAGGGGGAGGATTGGGAAGACAATAGCAGGCATGCTGGGGATGCG
GTGGGCTCTATGGCTTCTGAGGCGGAAAGAACCAGCTGGGGCTCTAGGGGGTATCCCC
[124 nt withheld, positions 2719-2842]
C
[32 nt withheld, positions 2844-2875]
CA
[57 nt withheld, positions 2878-2934]
A
[49 nt withheld, positions 2936-2984]
CCTTTGACGTTGGAGTCCACGTTCTTT
[37 nt withheld, positions 3012-3048]
ACCCTATCTCGGTCTATTCTTTTGATTTATAAGGGATTTTGGGGATTTCGGCCTATTGGTTAAAAAATGA
GCTGATTTAACAAAAATTTAACGCGAATTAATTCTGTGGAATGTGTGTCAGTTAGGGTGTGGAAAGTCCC
CAGGCTCCCCAGGCAGGCAGAAGTATGCAAAGCATGCATCTCAATTAGTCAGCAACCAGGTGTGGAAAGT
CCCCAGGCTCCCCAGCAGGCAGAAGTATGCAAAGCATGCATCTCAATTAGTCAGCAACCATAGTCCCGCC
CCTAACTCCGCCCATCCCGCCCCTAACTCCGCCCAGTTCCGCCCATTCTCCGCCCCATGGCTGACTAATT
TTTTTTATTTATGCAGAGGCCGAGGCCGCCTCTGCCTCTGAGCTATTCCAGAAGTAGTGAGGAGGCTTTT
TTGGAGGCCTAGGCTTTTGCAAAAAGCTCCCGGGAGCTTGTATATCCATTTTCGGATCTGATCAAGAGAC
AGGATGAGGATCGTTTCGCATGATTGAACAAGATGGATTGCACGCAGGTTCTCCGGCCGCTTGGGTGGAG
AGGCTATTCGGCTATGACTGGGCACAACAGACAATCGGCTGCTCTGATGCCGCCGTGTTCCGGCTGTCAG
CGCAGGGGCGCCCGGTTCTTTTTGTCAAGACCGACCTGTCCGGTGCCCTGAATGAACTGCAGGACGAGGC
AGCGCGGCTATCGTGGCTGGCCACGACGGGCGTTCCTTGCGCAGCTGTGCTCGACGTTGTCACTGAAGCG
GGAAGGGACTGGCTGCTATTGGGCGAAGTGCCGGGGCAGGATCTCCTGTCATCTCACCTTGCTCCTGCCG
AGAAAGTATCCATCATGGCTGATGCAATGCGGCGGCTGCATACGCTTGATCCGGCTACCTGCCCATTCGA
CCACCAAGCGAAACATCGCATCGAGCGAGCACGTACTCGGATGGAAGCCGGTCTTGTCGATCAGGATGAT
CTGGACGAAGAGCATCAGGGGCTCGCGCCAGCCGAACTGTTCGCCAGGCTCAAGGCGCGCATGCCCGACG
GCGAGGATCTCGTCGTGACCCATGGCGATGCCTGCTTGCCGAATATCATGGTGGAAAATGGCCGCTTTTC
TGGATTCATCGACTGTGGCCGGCTGGGTGTGGCGGACCGCTATCAGGACATAGCGTTGGCTACCCGTGAT
ATTGCTGAAGAGCTTGGCGGCGAATGGGCTGACCGCTTCCTCGTGCTTTACGGTATCGCCGCTCCCGATT
CGCAGCGCATCGCCTTCTATCGCCTTCTTGACGAGTTCTTCTGAGCGGGACTCTGGGGTTCGAAATGACC
GACCAAGCGACGCCCAACCTGCCATCACGAGATTTCGATTCCACCGCCGCCTTCTATGAAAGGTTGGGCT
TCGGAATCGTTTTCCGGGACGCCGGCTGGATGATCCTCCAGCGCGGGGATCTCATGCTGGAGTTCTTCGC
CCACCCCAACTTGTTTATTGCAGCTTATAATGGTTACAAATAAAGCAATAGCATCACAAATTTCACAAAT
AAAGCATTTTTTTCACTGCATTCTAGTTGTGGTTTGTCCAAACTCATCAATGTATCTTATCATGTCTGTA
TACCGTCGACCTCTAGCTAGAGCTTGGCGTAATCATGGTCATAGCTGTTTCCTGTGTGAAATTGTTATCC
GCTCACAATTCCACACAACATACGAGCCGGAAGCATAAAGTGTAAAGCCTGGGGTGCCTAATGAGTGAGC
TAACTCACATTAATTGCGTTGCGCTCACTGCCCGCTTTCCAGTCGGGAAACCTGTCGTGCCAGCTGCATT
AATGAATCGGCCAACGCGCGGGGAGAGGCGGTTTGCGTATTGGGCGCTCTTCCGCTTCCTCGCTCACTGA
CTCGCTGCGCTCGGTCGTTCGGCTGCGGCGAGCGGTATCAGCTCACTCAAAGGCGGTAATACGGTTATCC
ACAGAATCAGGGGATAACGCAGGAAAGAACATGTGAGCAAAAGGCCAGCAAAAGGCCAGGAACCGTAAAA
AGGCCGCGTTGCTGGCGTTTTTCCATAGGCTCCGCCCCCCTGACGAGCATCACAAAAATCGACGCTCAAG
TCAGAGGTGGCGAAACCCGACAGGACTATAAAGATACCAGGCGTTTCCCCCTGGAAGCTCCCTCGTGCGC
TCTCCTGTTCCGACCCTGCCGCTTACCGGATACCTGTCCGCCTTTCTCCCTTCGGGAAGCGTGGCGCTTT
CTCAATGCTCACGCTGTAGGTATCTCAGTTCGGTGTAGGTCGTTCGCTCCAAGCTGGGCTGTGTGCACGA
ACCCCCCGTTCAGCCCGACCGCTGCGCCTTATCCGGTAACTATCGTCTTGAGTCCAACCCGGTAAGACAC
GACTTATCGCCACTGGCAGCAGCCACTGGTAACAGGATTAGCAGAGCGAGGTATGTAGGCGGTGCTACAG
AGTTCTTGAAGTGGTGGCCTAACTACGGCTACACTAGAAGGACAGTATTTGGTATCTGCGCTCTGCTGAA
GCCAGTTACCTTCGGAAAAAGAGTTGGTAGCTCTTGATCCGGCAAACAAACCACCGCTGGTAGCGGTGGT
TTTTTTGTTTGCAAGCAGCAGATTACGCGCAGAAAAAAAGGATCTCAAGAAGATCCTTTGATCTTTTCTA
CGGGGTCTGACGCTCAGTGGAACGAAAACTCACGTTAAGGGATTTTGGTCATGAGATTATCAAAAAGGAT
CTTCACCTAGATCCTTTTAAATTAAAAATGAAGTTTTAAATCAATCTAAAGTATATATGAGTAAACTTGG
TCTGACAGTTACCAATGCTTAATCAGTGAGGCACCTATCTCAGCGATCTGTCTATTTCGTTCATCCATAG
TTGCCTGACTCCCCGTCGTGTAGATAACTACGATACGGGAGGGCTTACCATCTGGCCCCAGTGCTGCAAT
GATACCGCGAGACCCACGCTCACCGGCTCCAGATTTATCAGCAATAAACCAGCCAGCCGGAAGGGCCGAG
CGCAGAAGTGGTCCTGCAACTTTATCCGCCTCCATCCAGTCTATTAATTGTTGCCGGGAAGCTAGAGTAA
GTAGTTCGCCAGTTAATAGTTTGCGCAACGTTGTTGCCATTGCTACAGGCATCGTGGTGTCACGCTCGTC
GTTTGGTATGGCTTCATTCAGCTCCGGTTCCCAACGATCAAGGCGAGTTACATGATCCCCCATGTTGTGC
AAAAAAGCGGTTAGCTCCTTCGGTCCTCCGATCGTTGTCAGAAGTAAGTTGGCCGCAGTGTTATCACTCA
TGGTTATGGCAGCACTGCATAATTCTCTTACTGTCATGCCATCCGTAAGATGCTTTTCTGTGACTGGTGA
GTACTCAACCAAGTCATTCTGAGAATAGTGTATGCGGCGACCGAGTTGCTCTTGCCCGGCGTCAATACGG
GATAATACCGCGCCACATAGCAGAACTTTAAAAGTGCTCATCATTGGAAAACGTTCTTCGGGGCGAAAAC
TCTCAAGGATCTTACCGCTGTTGAGATCCAGTTCGATGTAACCCACTCGTGCACCCAACTGATCTTCAGC
ATCTTTTACTTTCACCAGCGTTTCTGGGTGAGCAAAAACAGGAAGGCAAAATGCCGCAAAAAAGGGAATA
AGGGCGACACGGAAATGTTGAATACTCATACTCTTCCTTTTTCAATATTATTGAAGCATTTATCAGGGTT
ATTGTCTCATGAGCGGATACATATTTGAATGTATTTAGAAAAATAAACAAATAGGGGTTCCGCGCACATT
TCCCCGAAAAGTGCCACCTGACGTC
