>Addgene plasmid #69999 | pRR-S2 | addgene partial sequence | sequence record 126649 | CMV-F 5'-CGCAAATGGGCGGTAGGCGTG-3'
CTATATAAGCAGAGCTCTCTGGCTAACTAGAGAACCCACTGCTTACTGGCTTATCGAAATTAATACGACT
CACTATAGGGAGACCCAAGCTTGGTACCGAGCTCGGATCCATGGAACTCAGCGTCCTCCTCTTCCTTGCA
CTCCTCACAGGACTCTTGCTACTCCTGGTTCAGCGCCACCCTAACACCCATGACCGCCTCCCACCAGGGC
CCCGCCCTCTGCCCCTTTTGGGAAACCTTCTGCAGATGGATAGAAGAGGCCTACTCAAATCCTTTCTGAG
GTTCCGAGAGAAATATGGGGACGTCTTCACGGTACACCTGGGACCGAGGCCCGTGGTCATGCTGTGTGGA
GTAGAGGCCATACGGGAGGCCCTTGTGGACAAGGCTGAGGCCTTCTCTGGCCGGGGAAAAATCGCCATGG
TCGACCCATTCTTCCGGGGATATGGTGTGACCTTTGCCAATGGAAACCGCTGGAAGGTGCTTCGGCGATT
CTCTGTGACCACTATGAGGGACTTCGGGATGGGAAAGCGGAGTGTGGAGGAGCGGATTCAGGAGGAGGCT
CAGTGTCTGATAGAGGAGCTTCGGAAATCCAAGGGGGCCCTCATGGACCCCACCTTCCTCTTCCAGTCCA
TTACCGCCAACATCATCTGCTCCATCGTCTTTGGAAAACGATTCCACTACCAAGATCAAGAGTTCCTGAA
GATGCTGAACTTGTTCTACCAGACTTTTTCACTCATCAGCTCTGTATTCGGCCAGCTGTTTGAGCTCTTC
TCTGGCTTCTTGAAATACTTTCCTGGGGCACACAGGCAAGTTTACAAAAACCTGCAGGAAATCAATGCTT
ACATTGGCCACAGTGTGGAGAAGCACCGTGAAACCCTGGACCCCAGCGCCCCCAAGGACCTCATCGACAC
CTACCTGCTCCACATGGAAAA
