>Addgene plasmid #69999 | pRR-S2 | addgene partial sequence | sequence record 126650 | BGH-rev 5'-TAGAAGGCACAGTCGAGG-3'
CATTTAGGTGACACTATAGAATAGGGCCCTCTAGACTCAGCGGGGCAGGAAGCGGATCTGGTATGTTGGG
GGTATTTTGCCCACACCACACTCCTGGGGTGTCAGATCGATGTCTTCTGGGGCCACGGGGCTGGCCATGG
AGAAGTTCTGGAGGATGGTGGTGAAGAAGAGGAACAATTCCGCACGGGCGATGCCTTCACCAAGACAAAT
CCGCTTCCCTAAGGAGAAGGGGATAAAAGCTTCAGTCTTTTTCAGTGCCCCATTGGCATCCAGAAAGTGG
TCAGGATTGAAGGCGTCTGGTTTTTCAAAGTAGTGTGGGTCATGGAGAGCAGTGCTCAGGATGAGAAATA
CTTCTGTGTCCTTGGGGATGATGTACCCTCGGAAGCTGGTGTGTTGGGTGACAATGTGGGGCACACCCAT
GGGGAGAAGGTCGGAAAATCTCTGAATCTCATAGATGACTGCCTCTGTGTATGGCATTTTGGCTCGGTCA
TGAAGCTCTGGAGGGCGATGTGGGCCAATCACCTGTTCAATCTCCCTGTAGACTCTCTCTGCAACATGAG
GGTATTTGAGCATGAGCAGGAAGCCGTAGCGGAGAGTGGTGCTGGTGGTCTCAGTGCCAGCAAAGAAGAG
CGAGAGCGTGTTGAGGTTGAGGTTCTGGTGGCTGAATTCACTGTGTGCGTTGGATTTCTCTTTTTCCATG
TGGAGCAGGTAGGTGTCGATGAGGTCCTTGGGGGCGCTGGGGTCCAGGGTTTCACGGTGCTTCTCCACAC
TGTGGCCAATGTAAGCATTGATTTCCTGCAGGTTTTTGTAAACTTGCCTGTGTGCCCCAGGAAAGTATTT
CAAGAAGCCAGAGAAGAGCTCAAACAGCTGGCCGAATACAGAGCTGATGAGTGAAAAAGTCTGGTAGAAC
AAGTTCAGCATCTTCAGGAACTCTTGATCTTGGTAGTGGAATCGTTTTCCAAAGACGATGGAGCAGATGA
TGTTGGCGGTAATGGACTGGAAGAGGAAGGTGGG
